>Addgene plasmid #216416 | pDisplay-oROS-HT | addgene full sequence | sequence record 430079 | Addgene NGS Result
GAACAAAAACTCATCTCAGAAGAGGATCTGAATGCTGTGGGCCAGGACACGCAGGAGGTCATCGTGGTGC
CACACTCCTTGCCCTTTAAGGTGGTGGTGATCTCAGCCATCCTGGCCCTGGTGGTGCTCACCATCATCTC
CCTTATCATCCTCATCATGCTTTGGCAGAAGAAGCCACGTTAGGCGGCCGCTCGAGATCAGCCTCGACTG
TGCCTTCTAGTTGCCAGCCATCTGTTGTTTGCCCCTCCCCCGTGCCTTCCTTGACCCTGGAAGGTGCCAC
TCCCACTGTCCTTTCCTAATAAAATGAGGAAATTGCATCGCATTGTCTGAGTAGGTGTCATTCTATTCTG
GGGGGTGGGGTGAGGCAGGACAGCAAGGGGGAGGATTGGGAAGACAATAGCAGGCATGCTGGGGATGCGG
TGGGCTCTATGGCTTCTGAGGCGGAAAGAACCAGTGGCGGTAATACGGTTATCCACAGAATCAGGGGATA
ACGCAGGAAAGAACATGTGAGCAAAAGGCCAGCAAAAGGCCAGGAACCGTAAAAAGGCCGCGTTGCTGGC
GTTTTTCCATAGGCTCCGCCCCCCTGACGAGCATCACAAAAATCGACGCTCAAGTCAGAGGTGGCGAAAC
CCGACAGGACTATAAAGATACCAGGCGTTTCCCCCTGGAAGCTCCCTCGTGCGCTCTCCTGTTCCGACCC
TGCCGCTTACCGGATACCTGTCCGCCTTTCTCCCTTCGGGAAGCGTGGCGCTTTCTCATAGCTCACGCTG
TAGGTATCTCAGTTCGGTGTAGGTCGTTCGCTCCAAGCTGGGCTGTGTGCACGAACCCCCCGTTCAGCCC
GACCGCTGCGCCTTATCCGGTAACTATCGTCTTGAGTCCAACCCGGTAAGACACGACTTATCGCCACTGG
CAGCAGCCACTGGTAACAGGATTAGCAGAGCGAGGTATGTAGGCGGTGCTACAGAGTTCTTGAAGTGGTG
GCCTAACTACGGCTACACTAGAAGAACAGTATTTGGTATCTGCGCTCTGCTGAAGCCAGTTACCTTCGGA
AAAAGAGTTGGTAGCTCTTGATCCGGCAAACAAACCACCGCTGGTAGCGGTGGTTTTTTTGTTTGCAAGC
AGCAGATTACGCGCAGAAAAAAAGGATCTCAAGAAGATCCTTTGATCTTTTCTACGGGGTCTGACGCTCA
GTGGAACGAAAACTCACGTTAAGGGATTTTGGTCATGAGATTATCAAAAAGGATCTTCACCTAGATCCTT
TTAAATTAAAAATGAAGTTTTAAATCAATCTAAAGTATATATGAGTAACCTGAGGCTATGGCAGGGCCTG
CCGCCCCGACGTTGGCTGCGAGCCCTGGGCCTTCACCCGAACTTGGGGGGTGGGGTGGGGAAAAGGAAGA
AACGCGGGCGTATTGGCCCCAATGGGGTCTCGGTGGGGTATCGACAGAGTGCCAGCCCTGGGACCGAACC
CCGCGTTTATGAACAAACGACCCAACACCGTGCGTTTTATTCTGTCTTTTTATTGCCGTCATAGCGCGGG
TTCCTTCCGGTATTGTCTCCTTCCGTGTTTCAGTTAGCCTCCCCCTAGGGTGGGCGAAGAACTCCAGCAT
GAGATCCCCGCGCTGGAGGATCATCCAGCCGGCGTCCCGGAAAACGATTCCGAAGCCCAACCTTTCATAG
AAGGCGGCGGTGGAATCGAAATCTCGTGATGGCAGGTTGGGCGTCGCTTGGTCGGTCATTTCGAACCCCA
GAGTCCCGCTCAGAAGAACTCGTCAAGAAGGCGATAGAAGGCGATGCGCTGCGAATCGGGAGCGGCGATA
CCGTAAAGCACGAGGAAGCGGTCAGCCCATTCGCCGCCAAGCTCTTCAGCAATATCACGGGTAGCCAACG
CTATGTCCTGATAGCGGTCCGCCACACCCAGCCGGCCACAGTCGATGAATCCAGAAAAGCGGCCATTTTC
CACCATGATATTCGGCAAGCAGGCATCGCCATGGGTCACGACGAGATCCTCGCCGTCGGGCATGCTCGCC
TTGAGCCTGGCGAACAGTTCGGCTGGCGCGAGCCCCTGATGCTCTTCGTCCAGATCATCCTGATCGACAA
GACCGGCTTCCATCCGAGTACGTGCTCGCTCGATGCGATGTTTCGCTTGGTGGTCGAATGGGCAGGTAGC
CGGATCAAGCGTATGCAGCCGCCGCATTGCATCAGCCATGATGGATACTTTCTCGGCAGGAGCAAGGTGA
GATGACAGGAGATCCTGCCCCGGCACTTCGCCCAATAGCAGCCAGTCCCTTCCCGCTTCAGTGACAACGT
CGAGCACAGCTGCGCAAGGAACGCCCGTCGTGGCCAGCCACGATAGCCGCGCTGCCTCGTCTTGCAGTTC
ATTCAGGGCACCGGACAGGTCGGTCTTGACAAAAAGAACCGGGCGCCCCTGCGCTGACAGCCGGAACACG
GCGGCATCAGAGCAGCCGATTGTCTGTTGTGCCCAGTCATAGCCGAATAGCCTCTCCACCCAAGCGGCCG
GAGAACCTGCGTGCAATCCATCTTGTTCAATCATGCGAAACGATCCTCATCCTGTCTCTTGATCGATCTT
TGCAAAAGCCTAGGCCTCCAAAAAAGCCTCCTCACTACTTCTGGAATAGCTCAGAGGCCGGGCCTCGGCC
TCTGCATAAATAAAAAAAATTAGTCAGCCATGGGGCGGAGAATGGGCGGAACTGGGCGGAGTTAGGGGCG
GGATGGGCGGAGTTAGGGGCGGGACTATGGTTGCTGACTAATTGAGATGCATGCTTTGCATACTTCTGCC
TGCTGGGGAGCCTGGGGACTTTCCACACCTGGTTGCTGACTAATTGAGATGCATGCTTTGCATACTTCTG
CCTGCTGGGGAGCCTGGGGACTTTCCACACCCTAACTGACACACATTCCACAGCTGGTTCTTTCCGCCTC
AGGACTCTTCCTTTTTCAATAAATCAATCTAAAGTATATATGAGTAAACTTGGTCTGACAGTTACCAATG
CTTAATCAGTGAGGCACCTATCTCAGCGATCTGTCTATTTCGTTCATCCATAGTTGCCTGACTCCCCGTC
GTGTAGATAACTACGATACGGGAGGGCTTACCATCTGGCCCCAGTGCTGCAATGATACCGCGAGACCCAC
GCTCACCGGCTCCAGATTTATCAGCAATAAACCAGCCAGCCGGAAGGGCCGAGCGCAGAAGTGGTCCTGC
AACTTTATCCGCCTCCATCCAGTCTATTAATTGTTGCCGGGAAGCTAGAGTAAGTAGTTCGCCAGTTAAT
AGTTTGCGCAACGTTGTTGCCATTGCTACAGGCATCGTGGTGTCACGCTCGTCGTTTGGTATGGCTTCAT
TCAGCTCCGGTTCCCAACGATCAAGGCGAGTTACATGATCCCCCATGTTGTGCAAAAAAGCGGTTAGCTC
CTTCGGTCCTCCGATCGTTGTCAGAAGTAAGTTGGCCGCAGTGTTATCACTCATGGTTATGGCAGCACTG
CATAATTCTCTTACTGTCATGCCATCCGTAAGATGCTTTTCTGTGACTGGTGAGTACTCAACCAAGTCAT
TCTGAGAATAGTGTATGCGGCGACCGAGTTGCTCTTGCCCGGCGTCAATACGGGATAATACCGCGCCACA
TAGCAGAACTTTAAAAGTGCTCATCATTGGAAAACGTTCTTCGGGGCGAAAACTCTCAAGGATCTTACCG
CTGTTGAGATCCAGTTCGATGTAACCCACTCGTGCACCCAACTGATCTTCAGCATCTTTTACTTTCACCA
GCGTTTCTGGGTGAGCAAAAACAGGAAGGCAAAATGCCGCAAAAAAGGGAATAAGGGCGACACGGAAATG
TTGAATACTCATACTCTTCCTTTTTCAATATTATTGAAGCATTTATCAGGGTTATTGTCTCATGAGCGGA
TACATATTTGAATGTATTTAGAAAAATAAACAAATAGGGGTTCCGCGCACATTTCCCCGAAAAGTGCCAC
CTG
[124 nt withheld, positions 3994-4117]
C
[91 nt withheld, positions 4119-4209]
A
[49 nt withheld, positions 4211-4259]
CCTTTGACGTTGGAGTCCACGTTCTTT
[37 nt withheld, positions 4287-4323]
ACCCTATCTCGGTCTATTCTTTTGATTTATAAGGGATTTTGCCGATTTCGGCCTATTGGTTAAAAAATGA
GCTGATTTAACAAAAATTTAACGCGAATTTTAACAAAATATTAACGCTTACAATTTACGCGCGCGTTGAC
ATTGATTATTGACTAGTTATTAATAGTAATCAATTACGGGGTCATTAGTTCATAGCCCATATATGGAGTT
CCGCGTTACATAACTTACGGTAAATGGCCCGCCTGGCTGACCGCCCAACGACCCCCGCCCATTGACGTCA
ATAATGACGTATGTTCCCATAGTAACGCCAATAGGGACTTTCCATTGACGTCAATGGGTGGAGTATTTAC
GGTAAACTGCCCACTTGGCAGTACATCAAGTGTATCATATGCCAAGTACGCCCCCTATTGACGTCAATGA
CGGTAAATGGCCCGCCTGGCATTATGCCCAGTACATGACCTTATGGGACTTTCCTACTTGGCAGTACATC
TACGTATTAGTCATCGCTATTACCATGGTGATGCGGTTTTGGCAGTACATCAATGGGCGTGGATAGCGGT
TTGACTCACGGGGATTTCCAAGTCTCCACCCCATTGACGTCAATGGGAGTTTGTTTTGGCACCAAAATCA
ACGGGACTTTCCAAAATGTCGTAACAACTCCGCCCCATTGACGCAAATGGGCGGTAGGCGTGTACGGTGG
GAGGTCTATATAAGCAGAGCTCTCTGGCTAACTAGAGAACCCACTGCTTACTGGCTTATCGAAATTAATA
CGACTCACTATAGGGAGACCCAAGCTTGGTACCGAGCTCGGATCCACTAGTAACGGCCGCCAGTGTGCTG
GAATTCGGCTTGGGGATATCCACCATGGAGACAGACACACTCCTGCTATGGGTACTGCTGCTCTGGGTTC
CAGGTTCCACTGGTGACTATCCATATGATGTTCCAGATTATGCTATGGAGATGGCGAGCCAGCAGGGCGA
GACGATGTCCGGACCGCTGCACATTGGTTTGATTCCCACAGTTGGACCGTACCTGCTACCGCATATTATC
CCTATGCTGCACCAGACCTTTCCAAAGCTGGAAATGTATCTGCATGAAGCACAGACCCACCAGTTACTGG
CGCAACTGGACAGCGGCAAACTCGATTGCGTGATCCTCGCACTGGTGAAAGAGAGCGAAGCATTCATTGA
AGTGCCGTTGTTTGATGAGCCAATGTTGCTGGCTATCTATGAAGATCACCCGTGGGCGAACCGCGAATGC
GTACCGATGGCCGATCTGGCAGGGGAAAAACTGCTGATGCTGGAAGATGGTCACTGTTTGCGCGATCAGG
CAATGGGTTTCTGTTTTGAAGCCGGGGCGCTGAGCTCAACGGGTGAGACCTTCCAGGCCTTCCGCACCAC
CGACGTCGGCCGCAAGCTGATCATCGATCAGAACGTTTTTATCGAGGGTACGCTGCCGATGGGTGTCGTC
CGCCCGCTGACTGAAGTCGAGATGGACCATTACCGCGAGCCGTTCCTGAATCCTGTTGACCGCGAGCCAC
TGTGGCGCTTCCCAAACGAGCTGCCAATCGCCGGTGAGCCAGCGAACATCGTCGCGCTGGTCGAAGAATA
CATGGACTGGCTGCACCAGTCCCCTGTCCCGAAGCTGCTGTTCTGGGGCACCCCAGGCGTTCTGATCCCA
CCGGCCGAAGCCGCTCGCCTGGCCAAAAGCCTGCCTAACTGCAAGGCTGTGGACATCGGCCCGGGTCTGA
ATCTGCTGCAAGAAGACAACCCGGACCTGATCGGCAGCGAGATCGCGCGCTGGCTGTCGACGCTCGAGAT
TTCCGGCGGAGGAACAGGTGGTTCTGGTGGAACAGGGGGTAGCGGAGGTACAGGAGGAAGTATGGCGGAG
ATCGGAACTGGATTCCCGTTTGATCCGCATTATGTGGAAGTTCTGGGAGAGCGCATGCATTATGTGGACG
TTGGTCCTCGTGATGGGACACCAGTGCTGTTCCTTCACGGCAATCCGACATCGTCGTACGTGTGGCGTAA
TATCATCCCGCACGTTGCCCCCACGCACCGCTGCATTGCCCCTGACTTAATTGGTATGGGGAAAAGTGAT
AAGCCTGATCTGGGGTACTTCTTTGACGACCACGTACGCTTCATGGATGCTTTTATTGAAGCATTGGGTT
TGGAGGAAGTAGTTTTGGTGATCCATGATTGGGGTAGTGCTCTGGGGTTCCATTGGGCCAAGCGTAACCC
AGAACGCGTGAAAGGAATTGCCTTTATGGAGTTCATCCGTCCGATTCCAACATGGGACGAATGGCGACCG
GACCAACTGGATGAAGATACACACTTCCGCGCGACCAGCCTGGAAACTCTGCGCAACATGGTGGCGGCAG
GTAGCGGGATCACTTTACTGCCAGCGCTGGCTGTGCCGCCGGAGCGCAAACGCGATGGGGTTGTTTATCT
GCCGTGCATTAAGCCGGAACCACGCCGCACTATTGGTCTGGTTTATCGTCCTGGCTCACCGCTGCGCAGC
CGCTATGAGCAGCTGGCAGAGGCCATCCGCGCAAGAATGGATGGCCATTTCGATAAAGTTTTAAAACAGG
CGGTT
Features (pLannotate 1.2.2; 23 found; start..end, strand, type, name):
     34..180     +  CDS            PDGFRβ TM domain: transmembrane domain from platelet derived growth factor receptor beta
    208..319     +  polyA_signal   bGH poly(A) signal: bovine growth hormone polyadenylation signal
    436..454     +  promoter       SV40 promoter (fragment): SV40 enhancer and early promoter
    564..1152    -  rep_origin     ori: high-copy-number ColE1/pMB1/pBR322/pUC origin of replication
   1374..1390    +  polyA_signal   bGH poly(A) signal (fragment): bovine growth hormone polyadenylation signal
   1481..1528    -  polyA_signal   HSV TK poly(A) signal: herpes simplex virus thymidine kinase polyadenylation signal (Cole and Stacy, 1985)
   1587..1739    -  CDS            ble (fragment): BLE_KLEPN - Experimental evidence at protein level: Swiss-Prot protein existence level 1. Binding protein with a strong affinity to the bleomycin family of antibiotics. Binds to CL990; an antimitotic-antibiotic compound. From Klebsiella pneumoniae.
   1760..2554    -  CDS            NeoR/KanR: aminoglycoside phosphotransferase from Tn5; aph(3')-II (or nptII); confers resistance to neomycin, kanamycin, and G418 (Geneticin®)
   2589..2942    -  promoter       SV40 promoter: SV40 enhancer and early promoter
   2944..2961    -  promoter       AmpR promoter (fragment): bla
   3002..3862    -  CDS            AmpR: β-lactamase; bla; confers resistance to ampicillin, carbenicillin, and related antibiotics
   3863..3967    -  promoter       AmpR promoter: bla
   3994..4422    +  rep_origin     f1 ori (sequence partly withheld): f1 bacteriophage origin of replication; arrow indicates direction of (+) strand synthesis
   4461..4840    +  enhancer       CMV enhancer: human cytomegalovirus immediate early enhancer
   4841..5044    +  promoter       CMV promoter: human cytomegalovirus (CMV) immediate early promoter
   5040..5073    +  LTR            5' LTR (truncated) (fragment): truncated 5' long terminal repeat (LTR) from HIV-1
   5089..5107    +  promoter       T7 promoter: promoter for bacteriophage T7 RNA polymerase
   5188..5250    +  sig_peptide    Igκ leader: leader sequence from mouse immunoglobulin κ light chain
   5250..5273    +  CDS            3xHA (fragment): three tandem HA epitope tags
   5278..5658    +  CDS            HyPerRed (fragment): red fluorescent genetically encoded indicator for H2O2 ()
   5698..6150    +  CDS            HaloTag® (fragment): modified bacterial dehalogenase that forms covalent bonds with chloroalkane derivatives
   6205..6627    +  CDS            dhaA (fragment): DHAA_PSEPV - Experimental evidence at protein level: Swiss-Prot protein existence level 1. Catalyzes hydrolytic cleavage of carbon-halogen bonds in halogenated aliphatic compounds, leading to the formation of the corresponding primary alcohols, halide ions and protons. Has a broad substrate specificity, as it is able to dehalogenate mono- and di- chlorinated and brominated alkanes (up to at least C10), and the two isomers of 1,3-dichloropropene to 3-chloroallyl alcohol; the highest activity was found with 1,2-dibromoethane, while no activity was observed with the analog 1,2-dichloroethane. Fro
   6642..6918    +  CDS            HyPerRed (fragment): red fluorescent genetically encoded indicator for H2O2 ()
