[The description below was written by a language model from this plasmid's Addgene catalogue record and pLannotate feature annotations shown in this document.]
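Description:
pDisplay-oROS-HT is a mammalian expression plasmid of about 6.9 kb that presents the chemigenetic, far-red hydrogen peroxide sensor oROS-HT on the extracellular face of the plasma membrane. The catalogue lists the backbone as pcDNA3.1. It is maintained at high copy in E. coli through a ColE1/pUC-type origin with ampicillin selection (AmpR), and also carries an f1 origin. An SV40 promoter drives a NeoR/KanR cassette that ends in an HSV TK polyadenylation signal, allowing G418 selection of transfected mammalian cells. A few short annotated fragments (ble, a truncated HIV-1 LTR, and partial SV40 and bGH matches) look like backbone remnants rather than functional parts.

The expression cassette is driven by the CMV enhancer and immediate-early promoter, with a T7 promoter just downstream. The open reading frame begins with the mouse Igκ leader, which sends the protein into the secretory pathway, followed by a short match to an HA epitope. The sensor comes next and is annotated as two HyPerRed-like fragments flanking HaloTag/dhaA dehalogenase sequence. This pattern fits a peroxide-sensing domain split around an inserted HaloTag. The HyPerRed matches probably reflect a shared bacterial OxyR-type sensing region, in line with the recorded E. coli origin, though the record does not say so explicitly. The reading frame appears to continue across the plasmid's numbering origin into the PDGFRβ transmembrane domain, which anchors the sensor in the membrane, and the cassette ends with the bGH polyadenylation signal.

HaloTag covalently binds chloroalkane-linked ligands, so fluorescence depends on adding a suitable dye ligand. The construct is intended for real-time imaging of extracellular H2O2 dynamics at the cell surface, including alongside other sensors.
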