Addgene plasmid #216416: pDisplay-oROS-HT
Purpose: Targeting of the chemigenetic, fluorescent peroxide sensor oROS-HT to the extracellular site of cell membranes.
Depositing lab: Andre Berndt. Depositing organization: University of Washington. Publication: Far-red and sensitive sensor for monitoring real time H2O2 dynamics with subcellular resolution and in multi-parametric imaging applications. Lee J.D., Nguyen A., Jin Z.R., Moghadasi A., Gibbs C.E., Wait S.J., Evitts K.M., Asencio A., Bremner S.B., Zuniga S., Chavan V., Williams A., Smith N., Regnier M., Young J.E., Mack D., Nance E., Boyle P.M., Berndt A.. bioRxiv 2024.02.06.579232 10.1101/2024.02.06.579232.
Backbone
  Vector backbone: pCDNA3.1
  Total vector size (bp): 6922
  Vector type: Mammalian Expression
  Selectable markers: Neomycin (select with G418)
Growth in bacteria
  Bacterial resistance: Ampicillin, 100 μg/mL
  Growth temperature: 37°C
  Growth strain: DH5alpha
  Copy number: High Copy
Gene/Insert
  Gene/Insert name: pDisplay-oROS-HT
  Species: E.Coli
  Promoter: CMV
  Cloning method: Gibson Cloning
  Sequencing primers: 5′ atgaagacgatcatcgccctgagc
Terms and licenses: Academic/Nonprofit Terms; Industry Terms: Not Available to Industry
Depositor comments: Please visit https://pubmed.ncbi.nlm.nih.gov/38352381/ for bioRxiv preprint.
How to cite: pDisplay-oROS-HT was a gift from Andre Berndt (Addgene plasmid # 216416 ; http://n2t.net/addgene:216416 ; RRID:Addgene_216416)
